LOCUS       Exported 6274 bp ds-DNA circular SYN 12-MAY-2021
DEFINITION  Dox-inducible H1 driven SaCas9 gRNA expression cassette with a gRNA
            targeting CREB. Followed by an EFS driven GFP-KASH in a separate
            reading frame..
ACCESSION   .
VERSION     .
KEYWORDS    pJEP325-pAAV-FullH1TO-SaCa9sgRNAi(CREB)-CMV-TetR-2A-EGFP-...
SOURCE      synthetic DNA construct
  ORGANISM  synthetic DNA construct
REFERENCE   1 (bases 1 to 6274)
  AUTHORS   Kumar N, Stanford W, Aradhana CS, Abraham ND, Dao TJ, Thaseen S,
            Sairavi A, Gonzalez CU, Ploski JE.
  TITLE     The Development of an AAV-Based CRISPR SaCas9 Genome Editing System
            That Can Be Delivered to Neurons in vivo and Regulated via
            Doxycycline and Cre-Recombinase.
  JOURNAL   Front. Mol. Neurosci. (2018) 13
REFERENCE   2 (bases 1 to 6274)
  AUTHORS   .
  TITLE     Direct Submission
  JOURNAL   Exported May 12, 2021 from SnapGene Server 1.1.58
            http://www.snapgene.com
FEATURES             Location/Qualifiers
     source          1..6274
                     /organism="synthetic DNA construct"
                     /mol_type="other DNA"
     repeat_region   1..130
                     /label=AAV2 ITR (alternate)
                     /note="Functional equivalent of wild-type AAV2 ITR"
     promoter        279..373
                     /label=H1-2O2 promoter
                     /note="doxycycline-inducible variant of the human H1 RNA
                     promoter (Henriksen et al., 2007)"
     primer_bind     290..309
                     /label=H1
                     /note="Human H1 promoter, forward primer"
     protein_bind    327..345
                     /gene="tetO"
                     /label=tet operator
                     /bound_moiety="tetracycline repressor TetR"
                     /note="bacterial operator O2 for the tetR and tetA genes"
     protein_bind    355..373
                     /gene="tetO"
                     /label=tet operator
                     /bound_moiety="tetracycline repressor TetR"
                     /note="bacterial operator O2 for the tetR and tetA genes"
     misc_RNA        398..473
                     /label=Sa gRNA scaffold
                     /note="guide RNA scaffold for the Staphylococcus aureus
                     CRISPR/Cas9 system"
     enhancer        506..809
                     /label=CMV enhancer
                     /note="human cytomegalovirus immediate early enhancer"
     promoter        810..1013
                     /label=CMV promoter
                     /note="human cytomegalovirus (CMV) immediate early
                     promoter"
     primer_bind     964..984
                     /label=CMV-F
                     /note="Human CMV immediate early promoter, forward primer"
     primer_bind     1010..1034
                     /label=LNCX
                     /note="Human CMV promoter, forward primer"
     CDS             1164..1781
                     /codon_start=1
                     /gene="tetR from transposon Tn10"
                     /product="tetracycline repressor TetR"
                     /label=TetR
                     /note="TetR binds to the tetracycline operator tetO to
                     inhibit transcription. This inhibition can be relieved by
                     adding tetracycline or doxycycline."
                     /translation="MSRLDKSKVINSALELLNEVGIEGLTTRKLAQKLGVEQPTLYWHV
                     KNKRALLDALAIEMLDRHHTHFCPLEGESWQDFLRNNAKSFRCALLSHRDGAKVHLGTR
                     PTEKQYETLENQLAFLCQQGFSLENALYALSAVGHFTLGCVLEDQEHQVAKEERETPTT
                     DSMPPLLRQAIELFDHQGAEPAFLFGLELIICGLEKQLKCESG"
     primer_bind     complement(1237..1256)
                     /label=Tet-R
                     /note="Tetracycline resistance gene, reverse primer"
     CDS             1803..1856
                     /codon_start=1
                     /product="2A peptide from Thosea asigna virus capsid
                     protein"
                     /label=T2A
                     /note="Eukaryotic ribosomes fail to insert a peptide bond
                     between the Gly and Pro residues, yielding separate
                     polypeptides."
                     /translation="EGRGSLLTCGDVEENPGP"
     CDS             1857..2570
                     /codon_start=1
                     /product="enhanced GFP"
                     /label=EGFP
                     /translation="VSKGEELFTGVVPILVELDGDVNGHKFSVSGEGEGDATYGKLTLK
                     FICTTGKLPVPWPTLVTTLTYGVQCFSRYPDHMKQHDFFKSAMPEGYVQERTIFFKDDG
                     NYKTRAEVKFEGDTLVNRIELKGIDFKEDGNILGHKLEYNYNSHNVYIMADKQKNGIKV
                     NFKIRHNIEDGSVQLADHYQQNTPIGDGPVLLPDNHYLSTQSALSKDPNEKRDHMVLLE
                     FVTAAGITLGMDELYK"
     primer_bind     complement(1899..1920)
                     /label=EGFP-N
                     /note="EGFP, reverse primer"
     primer_bind     complement(2160..2179)
                     /label=EXFP-R
                     /note="For distinguishing EGFP variants, reverse primer"
     primer_bind     2507..2528
                     /label=EGFP-C
                     /note="EGFP, forward primer"
     misc_feature    2862..3450
                     /label=WPRE
                     /note="woodchuck hepatitis virus posttranscriptional
                     regulatory element"
     primer_bind     complement(2915..2935)
                     /label=WPRE-R
                     /note="WPRE, reverse primer"
     CDS             complement(3333..3344)
                     /codon_start=1
                     /product="Factor Xa recognition and cleavage site"
                     /label=Factor Xa site
                     /translation="IEGR"
     repeat_region   3537..3677
                     /label=AAV2 ITR
                     /note="inverted terminal repeat of adeno-associated virus
                     serotype 2"
     repeat_region   3537..3666
                     /label=AAV2 ITR
     rep_origin      3752..4207
                     /direction=RIGHT
                     /label=f1 ori
                     /note="f1 bacteriophage origin of replication; arrow
                     indicates direction of (+) strand synthesis"
     primer_bind     complement(3839..3858)
                     /label=F1ori-R
                     /note="F1 origin, reverse primer"
     primer_bind     4049..4070
                     /label=F1ori-F
                     /note="F1 origin, forward primer"
     primer_bind     complement(4224..4243)
                     /label=pRS-marker
                     /note="pRS vectors, use to sequence yeast selectable
                     marker"
     primer_bind     4343..4365
                     /label=pGEX 3'
                     /note="pGEX vectors, reverse primer"
     primer_bind     complement(4403..4421)
                     /label=pBRforEco
                     /note="pBR322 vectors, upsteam of EcoRI site, forward
                     primer"
     promoter        4489..4593
                     /gene="bla"
                     /label=AmpR promoter
     CDS             4594..5454
                     /codon_start=1
                     /gene="bla"
                     /product="beta-lactamase"
                     /label=AmpR
                     /note="confers resistance to ampicillin, carbenicillin, and
                     related antibiotics"
                     /translation="MSIQHFRVALIPFFAAFCLPVFAHPETLVKVKDAEDQLGARVGYI
                     ELDLNSGKILESFRPEERFPMMSTFKVLLCGAVLSRIDAGQEQLGRRIHYSQNDLVEYS
                     PVTEKHLTDGMTVRELCSAAITMSDNTAANLLLTTIGGPKELTAFLHNMGDHVTRLDRW
                     EPELNEAIPNDERDTTMPVAMATTLRKLLTGELLTLASRQQLIDWMEADKVAGPLLRSA
                     LPAGWFIADKSGAGERGSRGIIAALGPDGKPSRIVVIYTTGSQATMDERNRQIAEIGAS
                     LIKHW"
     primer_bind     complement(4812..4831)
                     /label=Amp-R
                     /note="Ampicillin resistance gene, reverse primer"
     rep_origin      5625..6213
                     /direction=RIGHT
                     /label=ori
                     /note="high-copy-number ColE1/pMB1/pBR322/pUC origin of
                     replication"
     primer_bind     6114..6133
                     /label=pBR322ori-F
                     /note="pBR322 origin, forward primer"
ORIGIN
        1 cctgcaggca gctgcgcgct cgctcgctca ctgaggccgc ccgggcgtcg ggcgaccttt
       61 ggtcgcccgg cctcagtgag cgagcgagcg cgcagagagg gagtggccaa ctccatcact
      121 aggggttcct gcggccgcac tgacgcgtga attcgaacgc tgacgtcatc aacccgctcc
      181 aaggaatcgc gggcccagtg tcactaggcg ggaacaccca gcgcgcgtgc gccctggcag
      241 gaagatggct gtgagggaca ggggagtggc gccctgcaat atttgcatgt cgctatgtgt
      301 tctgggaaat caccataaac gtgaaatccc tatcagtgat agagacttat aagttcccta
      361 tcagtgatag agacaccgga gcagacaacc agcagaggtt ttagtactct ggaaacagaa
      421 tctactaaaa caaggcaaaa tgccgtgttt atctcgtcaa cttgttggcg agatttttac
      481 cggtccatgg actagttcta gagtccgtta cataacttac ggtaaatggc ccgcctggct
      541 gaccgcccaa cgacccccgc ccattgacgt caataatgac gtatgttccc atagtaacgc
      601 caatagggac tttccattga cgtcaatggg tggagtattt acggtaaact gcccacttgg
      661 cagtacatca agtgtatcat atgccaagta cgccccctat tgacgtcaat gacggtaaat
      721 ggcccgcctg gcattatgcc cagtacatga ccttatggga ctttcctact tggcagtaca
      781 tctacgtatt agtcatcgct attaccatgg tgatgcggtt ttggcagtac atcaatgggc
      841 gtggatagcg gtttgactca cggggatttc caagtctcca ccccattgac gtcaatggga
      901 gtttgttttg gcaccaaaat caacgggact ttccaaaatg tcgtaacaac tccgccccat
      961 tgacgcaaat gggcggtagg cgtgtacggt gggaggtcta tataagcaga gctcgtttag
     1021 tgaaccgtca gatcgcctgg agacgccatc cacgctgttt tgacctccat agaagacacc
     1081 gggaccgatc cagcctccgc ggccgggaac ggtgcattgg aacggacctg caggaattga
     1141 tccgcggccg caccggtacc atgatgtcca gattagataa aagtaaagtg attaacagcg
     1201 cattagagct gcttaatgag gtcggaatcg aaggtttaac aacccgtaaa ctcgcccaga
     1261 agctaggtgt agagcagcct acattgtatt ggcatgtaaa aaataagcgg gctttgctcg
     1321 acgccttagc cattgagatg ttagataggc accatactca cttttgccct ttagaagggg
     1381 aaagctggca agatttttta cgtaataacg ctaaaagttt tagatgtgct ttactaagtc
     1441 atcgcgatgg agcaaaagta catttaggta cacggcctac agaaaaacag tatgaaactc
     1501 tcgaaaatca attagccttt ttatgccaac aaggtttttc actagagaat gcattatatg
     1561 cactcagcgc tgtggggcat tttactttag gttgcgtatt ggaagatcaa gagcatcaag
     1621 tcgctaaaga agaaagggaa acacctacta ctgatagtat gccgccatta ttacgacaag
     1681 ctatcgaatt atttgatcac caaggtgcag agccagcctt cttattcggc cttgaattga
     1741 tcatatgcgg attagaaaaa caacttaaat gtgaaagtgg gtccgcggct agcggcagtg
     1801 gagagggcag aggaagtctg ctaacatgcg gtgacgtcga ggagaatcct ggcccagtga
     1861 gcaagggcga ggagctgttc accggggtgg tacccatcct ggtcgagctg gacggcgacg
     1921 taaacggcca caagttcagc gtgtccggcg agggcgaggg cgatgccacc tacggcaagc
     1981 tgaccctgaa gttcatctgc accaccggca agctgcccgt gccctggccc accctcgtga
     2041 ccaccctgac ctacggcgtg cagtgcttca gccgctaccc cgaccacatg aagcagcacg
     2101 acttcttcaa gtccgccatg cccgaaggct acgtccagga gcgcaccatc ttcttcaagg
     2161 acgacggcaa ctacaagacc cgcgccgagg tgaagttcga gggcgacacc ctggtgaacc
     2221 gcatcgagct gaagggcatc gacttcaagg aggacggcaa catcctgggg cacaagctgg
     2281 agtacaacta caacagccac aacgtctata tcatggccga caagcagaag aacggcatca
     2341 aggtgaactt caagatccgc cacaacatcg aggacggcag cgtgcagctc gccgaccact
     2401 accagcagaa cacccccatc ggcgacggcc ccgtgctgct gcccgacaac cactacctga
     2461 gcacccagtc cgccctgagc aaagacccca acgagaagcg cgatcacatg gtcctgctgg
     2521 agttcgtgac cgccgccggg atcactctcg gcatggacga gctgtacaag tccggactca
     2581 gatctcgaga ggaggaggag gagacagaca gcaggatgcc ccacctcgac agccccggca
     2641 gctcccagcc gagacgctcc ttcctctcaa gggtgatcag ggcagcgcta ccgttgcagc
     2701 tgcttctgct gctgctgctg ctcctggcct gcctgctacc tgcctctgaa gatgactaca
     2761 gctgcaccca ggccaacaac tttgcccgat ccttctaccc catgctgcgg tacaccaacg
     2821 ggccacctcc cacctaggaa ttcgatatca agcttatcga taatcaacct ctggattaca
     2881 aaatttgtga aagattgact ggtattctta actatgttgc tccttttacg ctatgtggat
     2941 acgctgcttt aatgcctttg tatcatgcta ttgcttcccg tatggctttc attttctcct
     3001 ccttgtataa atcctggttg ctgtctcttt atgaggagtt gtggcccgtt gtcaggcaac
     3061 gtggcgtggt gtgcactgtg tttgctgacg caacccccac tggttggggc attgccacca
     3121 cctgtcagct cctttccggg actttcgctt tccccctccc tattgccacg gcggaactca
     3181 tcgccgcctg ccttgcccgc tgctggacag gggctcggct gttgggcact gacaattccg
     3241 tggtgttgtc ggggaaatca tcgtcctttc cttggctgct cgcctatgtt gccacctgga
     3301 ttctgcgcgg gacgtccttc tgctacgtcc cttcggccct caatccagcg gaccttcctt
     3361 cccgcggcct gctgccggct ctgcggcctc ttccgcgtct tcgccttcgc cctcagacga
     3421 gtcggatctc cctttgggcc gcctccccgc atcgataccg agcgctaata aaagatcttt
     3481 attttcatta gatctgtgtg ttggtttttt gtgtcacgtg cggaccgagc ggccgcagga
     3541 acccctagtg atggagttgg ccactccctc tctgcgcgct cgctcgctca ctgaggccgg
     3601 gcgaccaaag gtcgcccgac gcccgggctt tgcccgggcg gcctcagtga gcgagcgagc
     3661 gcgcagctgc ctgcaggggc gcctgatgcg gtattttctc cttacgcatc tgtgcggtat
     3721 ttcacaccgc atannnnnnn nnnnnnnnnn nnnnnnnnnn nnnnnnnnnn nnnnnnnnnn
     3781 nnnnnnnnnn nnnnnnnnnn nnnnnnnnnn nnnnnnnnnn nnnnnnnntn nnnnnnnnnn
     3841 nnnnnnnnnn nnnnnnnnnn nnnnnnnnnn nnnnncnnnn nnnnnnnnnn nnnnnnnnnn
     3901 nnnnnnnnnn nnnnnnnnnn nnnnnnnnnn nnnnnnnnnn nnnnnnnnnn nnnnnnnnnn
     3961 nnnnnnnnnn nnnnnnnnnn nnnnnnnnnn nnnnnnnnnn nnnnnnnnnn nnnnnnncct
     4021 ttgacgttgg agtccacgtt ctttaatagt ggactcttgt tccaaactgg aacaacactc
     4081 aactctatct cgggctattc ttttgattta taagggattt tgccgatttc ggtctattgg
     4141 ttaaaaaatg agctgattta acaaaaattt aacgcgaatt ttaacaaaat attaacgttt
     4201 acaattttat ggtgcactct cagtacaatc tgctctgatg ccgcatagtt aagccagccc
     4261 cgacacccgc caacacccgc tgacgcgccc tgacgggctt gtctgctccc ggcatccgct
     4321 tacagacaag ctgtgaccgt ctccgggagc tgcatgtgtc agaggttttc accgtcatca
     4381 ccgaaacgcg cgagacgaaa gggcctcgtg atacgcctat ttttataggt taatgtcatg
     4441 ataataatgg tttcttagac gtcaggtggc acttttcggg gaaatgtgcg cggaacccct
     4501 atttgtttat ttttctaaat acattcaaat atgtatccgc tcatgagaca ataaccctga
     4561 taaatgcttc aataatattg aaaaaggaag agtatgagta ttcaacattt ccgtgtcgcc
     4621 cttattccct tttttgcggc attttgcctt cctgtttttg ctcacccaga aacgctggtg
     4681 aaagtaaaag atgctgaaga tcagttgggt gcacgagtgg gttacatcga actggatctc
     4741 aacagcggta agatccttga gagttttcgc cccgaagaac gttttccaat gatgagcact
     4801 tttaaagttc tgctatgtgg cgcggtatta tcccgtattg acgccgggca agagcaactc
     4861 ggtcgccgca tacactattc tcagaatgac ttggttgagt actcaccagt cacagaaaag
     4921 catcttacgg atggcatgac agtaagagaa ttatgcagtg ctgccataac catgagtgat
     4981 aacactgcgg ccaacttact tctgacaacg atcggaggac cgaaggagct aaccgctttt
     5041 ttgcacaaca tgggggatca tgtaactcgc cttgatcgtt gggaaccgga gctgaatgaa
     5101 gccataccaa acgacgagcg tgacaccacg atgcctgtag caatggcaac aacgttgcgc
     5161 aaactattaa ctggcgaact acttactcta gcttcccggc aacaattaat agactggatg
     5221 gaggcggata aagttgcagg accacttctg cgctcggccc ttccggctgg ctggtttatt
     5281 gctgataaat ctggagccgg tgagcgtggg tctcgcggta tcattgcagc actggggcca
     5341 gatggtaagc cctcccgtat cgtagttatc tacacgacgg ggagtcaggc aactatggat
     5401 gaacgaaata gacagatcgc tgagataggt gcctcactga ttaagcattg gtaactgtca
     5461 gaccaagttt actcatatat actttagatt gatttaaaac ttcattttta atttaaaagg
     5521 atctaggtga agatcctttt tgataatctc atgaccaaaa tcccttaacg tgagttttcg
     5581 ttccactgag cgtcagaccc cgtagaaaag atcaaaggat cttcttgaga tccttttttt
     5641 ctgcgcgtaa tctgctgctt gcaaacaaaa aaaccaccgc taccagcggt ggtttgtttg
     5701 ccggatcaag agctaccaac tctttttccg aaggtaactg gcttcagcag agcgcagata
     5761 ccaaatactg ttcttctagt gtagccgtag ttaggccacc acttcaagaa ctctgtagca
     5821 ccgcctacat acctcgctct gctaatcctg ttaccagtgg ctgctgccag tggcgataag
     5881 tcgtgtctta ccgggttgga ctcaagacga tagttaccgg ataaggcgca gcggtcgggc
     5941 tgaacggggg gttcgtgcac acagcccagc ttggagcgaa cgacctacac cgaactgaga
     6001 tacctacagc gtgagctatg agaaagcgcc acgcttcccg aagggagaaa ggcggacagg
     6061 tatccggtaa gcggcagggt cggaacagga gagcgcacga gggagcttcc agggggaaac
     6121 gcctggtatc tttatagtcc tgtcgggttt cgccacctct gacttgagcg tcgatttttg
     6181 tgatgctcgt caggggggcg gagcctatgg aaaaacgcca gcaacgcggc ctttttacgg
     6241 ttcctggcct tttgctggcc ttttgctcac atgt
//
