[The description below was written by a language model from this plasmid's Addgene catalogue record and the feature table of its GenBank file.]
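Description:
pJEP325-pAAV-FullH1TO-SaCa9sgRNAi(CREB)-CMV-TetR-2A-EGFP-KASH-WPRE-shortPA is an AAV transfer plasmid for doxycycline-regulated CRISPR editing of CREB in mouse, developed as part of an SaCas9 system intended for delivery to neurons in vivo. It is propagated in E. coli as a high-copy plasmid through a ColE1/pUC-type origin with ampicillin selection (AmpR), and it also carries an f1 origin. Two AAV2 inverted terminal repeats flank the payload, allowing the region between them to be packaged into recombinant AAV particles.

Between the ITRs are two expression units. The first is an H1 promoter variant containing two tet operator sites (H1/TO), which drives a CREB-targeting spacer fused to the Staphylococcus aureus Cas9 guide RNA scaffold. The second is a CMV enhancer/promoter driving TetR, a T2A peptide and EGFP, so that one transcript yields the repressor and the reporter as separate proteins. The catalogue lists a C-terminal KASH domain on the GFP, which would tether fluorescence to the nuclear envelope. KASH is not separately annotated in the feature table, nor is the short polyA signal named in the title. A WPRE follows to boost transcript expression.

TetR produced from the same vector binds the operators and silences guide transcription, and doxycycline releases TetR, switching the gRNA on. No Cas9 is encoded here, so SaCas9 must be supplied from a companion vector. The purpose line describes the reporter as EFS-driven, but the plasmid name and the annotated map both show CMV. The catalogue size (6299 bp) also differs slightly from the held sequence record (6274 bp).
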