Addgene plasmid #113702: pJEP325-pAAV-FullH1TO-SaCa9sgRNAi(CREB)-CMV-TetR-2A-EGFP-KASH-WPRE-shortPA
Purpose: Dox-inducible H1 driven SaCas9 gRNA expression cassette with a gRNA targeting CREB. Followed by an EFS driven GFP-KASH in a separate reading frame.
Depositing lab: Jonathan Ploski. Depositing organization: University of Texas at Dallas. Publication: The Development of an AAV-Based CRISPR SaCas9 Genome Editing System That Can Be Delivered to Neurons in vivo and Regulated via Doxycycline and Cre-Recombinase. Kumar N, Stanford W, de Solis C, Aradhana, Abraham ND, Dao TJ, Thaseen S, Sairavi A, Gonzalez CU, Ploski JE. Front Mol Neurosci. 2018 Nov 13;11:413. doi: 10.3389/fnmol.2018.00413. eCollection 2018. PubMed 30483052.
Backbone
  Vector backbone: AAV
  Backbone manufacturer: Alligent Technologies
  Total vector size (bp): 6299
  Vector type: Mouse Targeting, AAV, CRISPR
Growth in bacteria
  Bacterial resistance: Ampicillin, 100 μg/mL
  Growth temperature: 37°C
  Growth strain: NEB Stable
  Copy number: High Copy
Gene/Insert 1
  Gene/Insert name: SaCas9 gRNA Cassete
  gRNA/shRNA sequence: GGAGCAGACAACCAGCAGAG
  Species: Synthetic
  Insert size (bp): 76
Gene/Insert 2
  Gene/Insert name: GFP
  gRNA/shRNA sequence: N/A
  Species: Synthetic
  Insert size (bp): 717
  Tag / fusion protein: KASH (C terminal on insert)
Resource information
  A portion of this plasmid was derived from a plasmid made by: pX601-AAV-CMV::NLS-SaCas9-NLS-3xHA-bGHpA;U6::BsaI-sgRNA from Feng Zhang plasmid #61591.pJEP14-AAV-H1/TO-sgRNA(Empty)-CMV-TetR-P2A-eGFP-KASH-pA from Jonathan Ploski, plasmid #82702.
Terms and licenses: Academic/Nonprofit Terms; Industry Terms: Not Available to Industry
Depositor comments: The H1TO promoter renders the gRNA inducible via the presence of Doxycycline. See: The Development of a Viral Mediated CRISPR/Cas9 System with Doxycycline Dependent gRNA Expression for Inducible In vitro and In vivo Genome Editing. de Solis CA, Ho A, Holehonnur R, Ploski JE. Front Mol Neurosci. 2016 Aug 18;9:70. doi: 10.3389/fnmol.2016.00070. eCollection 2016. 10.3389/fnmol.2016.00070 PubMed 27587996
How to cite: pJEP325-pAAV-FullH1TO-SaCa9sgRNAi(CREB)-CMV-TetR-2A-EGFP-KASH-WPRE-shortPA was a gift from Jonathan Ploski (Addgene plasmid # 113702 ; http://n2t.net/addgene:113702 ; RRID:Addgene_113702)
